Addgene plasmid #58126: tdTomato-Rab5a-7
Purpose: Localization: Ras GTPase, Excitation: 554, Emission: 581
Depositing lab: Michael Davidson. Depositing organization: Florida State University, Tallahassee.
Backbone
  Vector backbone: tdTomato
  Backbone size w/o insert (bp): 4750
  Vector type: Mammalian Expression
  Selectable markers: Neomycin (select with G418)
Growth in bacteria
  Bacterial resistance: Kanamycin, 50 μg/mL
  Growth temperature: 37°C
  Growth strain: DH5alpha
  Copy number: High Copy
Gene/Insert
  Gene/Insert name: Rab5a (alt name: NM_004162.4)
  Promoter: CMV
  Tag / fusion protein: tdTomato
  Cloning method: Unknown
  Sequencing primers: 5′ CMV-F; 3′ SV40pA-R
Terms and licenses: Academic/Nonprofit Terms; Industry Terms: Not Available to Industry
Depositor comments: . Excitation = 554; Emission = 581
How to cite: tdTomato-Rab5a-7 was a gift from Michael Davidson (Addgene plasmid # 58126 ; http://n2t.net/addgene:58126 ; RRID:Addgene_58126)
