[The description below was written by a language model from this plasmid's Addgene catalogue record.]
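Description:
tdTomato-Rab5a-7 is a mammalian expression plasmid that produces the small Ras-family GTPase Rab5a fused to the red fluorescent protein tdTomato. It is built on a tdTomato vector backbone of about 4.75 kb (excluding the insert) and is maintained as a high-copy plasmid in E. coli under kanamycin selection. For mammalian cells the record lists a neomycin resistance marker, allowing G418 selection of stable transfectants. The origin of replication and other backbone elements are not itemised in the record, and no feature table is available.

The fusion is driven by the CMV promoter, a strong constitutive promoter widely used for expression in cultured mammalian cells. The listed 3′ sequencing primer suggests that the transcript ends at an SV40 polyadenylation signal. The Rab5a insert is referenced to an mRNA accession given as its alternative name, but the record does not explicitly state the species. The plasmid name suggests that tdTomato lies N-terminal to Rab5a and that the two are joined by a seven-residue linker, although the record confirms neither the orientation of the tag nor the meaning of the "7". The cloning method is recorded as unknown.

tdTomato is a bright tandem-dimer red fluorescent protein, and the record gives its excitation maximum as 554 nm and its emission maximum as 581 nm. The stated purpose is localization: the construct is a fluorescent marker for following the distribution of Rab5a in cells by microscopy. Rab5a is generally known as a regulator of early endosome trafficking, so fusions of this kind are commonly used to label early endosomal compartments.
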