>Addgene plasmid #58126 | tdTomato-Rab5a-7 | depositor partial sequence | sequence record 89263 | insert sequence
GTCAGATCCGCTAGCGCTACCGGTCGCCACCATGGTGAGCAAGGGCGAGGAGGTCATCAAAGAGTTCATG
CGCTTCAAGGTGCGCATGGAGGGCTCCATGAACGGCCACGAGTTCGAGATCGAGGGCGAGGGCGAGGGCC
GCCCCTACGAGGGCACCCAGACCGCCAAGCTGAAGGTGACCAAGGGCGGCCCCCTGCCCTTCGCCTGGGA
CATCCTGTCCCCCCAGTTCATGTACGGCTCCAAGGCGTACGTGAAGCACCCCGCCGACATCCCCGATTAC
AAGAAGCTGTCCTTCCCCGAGGGCTTCAAGTGGGAGCGCGTGATGAACTTCGAGGACGGCGGTCTGGTGA
CCGTGACCCAGGACTCCTCCCTGCAGGACGGCACGCTGATCTACAAGGTGAAGATGCGCGGCACCAACTT
CCCCCCCGACGGCCCCGTAATGCAGAAGAAGACCATGGGCTGGGAGGCCTCCACCGAGCGCCTGTACCCC
CGCGACGGCGTGCTGAAGGGCGAGATCCACCAGGCCCTGAAGCTGAAGGACGGCGGCCACTACCTGGTGG
AGTTCAAGACCATCTACATGGCCAAGAAGCCCGTGCAACTGCCCGGCTACTACTACGTGGACACCAAGCT
GGACATCACCTCCCACAACGAGGACTACACCATCGTGGAACAGTACGAGCGCTCCGAGGGCCGCCACCAC
CTGTTCCTGGGGCATGGCACCGGCAGCACCGGCAGCGGCAGCTCCGGCACCGCCTCCTCCGAGGACAACA
ACATGGCCGTCATCAAAGAGTTCATGCGCTTCAAGGTGCGCATGGAGGGCTCCATGAACGGCCACGAGTT
CGAGATCGAGGGCGAGGGCGAGGGCCGCCCCTACGAGGGCACCCAGACCGCCAAGCTGAAGGTGACCAAG
GGCGGCCCCCTGCCCTTCGCCTGGGACATCCTGTCCCCCCAGTTCATGTACGGCTCCAAGGCGTACGTGA
AGCACCCCGCCGACATCCCCGATTACAAGAAGCTGTCCTTCCCCGAGGGCTTCAAGTGGGAGCGCGTGAT
GAACTTCGAGGACGGCGGTCTGGTGACCGTGACCCAGGACTCCTCCCTGCAGGACGGCACGCTGATCTAC
AAGGTGAAGATGCGCGGCACCAACTTCCCCCCCGACGGCCCCGTAATGCAGAAGAAGACCATGGGCTGGG
AGGCCTCCACCGAGCGCCTGTACCCCCGCGACGGCGTGCTGAAGGGCGAGATCCACCAGGCCCTGAAGCT
GAAGGACGGCGGCCACTACCTGGTGGAGTTCAAGACCATCTACATGGCCAAGAAGCCCGTGCAACTGCCC
GGCTACTACTACGTGGACACCAAGCTGGACATCACCTCCCACAACGAGGACTACACCATCGTGGAACAGT
ACGAGCGCTCCGAGGGCCGCCACCACCTGTTCCTGTACGGCATGGACGAGCTGTACAAGTCCGGACTCAG
ATCTCGAGCCATGGCTAGTCGAGGCGCAACAAGACCCAACGGGCCAAATACTGGAAATAAAATATGCCAG
TTCAAACTAGTACTTCTGGGAGAGTCTGCTGTTGGCAAATCAAGCCTAGTGCTTCGTTTTGTGAAGGGCC
AATTTCATGAATTTCAAGAGAGTACCATAGGGGCTGCTTTTCTAACCCAAACTGTGTGTCTTGATGATAC
AACAGTAAAGTTTGAAATATGGGATACAGCTGGTCAAGAACGATACCATAGCTTAGCACCAATGTACTAC
AGAGGAGCACAAGCAGCCATAGTTGTATATGATATCACAAATGAGGAGTCCTTTGCCAGAGCCAAAAACT
GGGTTAAAGAACTTCAGAGGCAAGCCAGTCCTAACATTGTAATAGCTTTATCAGGAAACAAGGCTGATCT
TGCAAATAAAAGAGCTGTCGATTTCCAGGAAGCACAGTCCTATGCAGATGACAACAGTTTATTATTCATG
GAGACATCAGCTAAAACATCGATGAATGTAAATGAAATATTCATGGCAATAGCTAAAAAGTTGCCAAAGA
ACGAACCACAGAATCCAGGAGCAAATTCTGCCAGAGGAAGAGGAGTAGACCTTACTGAACCCACGCAGCC
AACCAGGAATCAGTGTTGTAGTAACTAAGGATCCACCGGATCTAGATAACTGATCATAATCAGCCATACC
ACATT
