>Addgene plasmid #58126 | tdTomato-Rab5a-7 | addgene partial sequence | sequence record 120363 | SV40pA-R 5'-GAAATTTGTGATGCTATTGC-3'
CAACAACAATTGCATTCATTTTATGTTTCAGGTTCAGGGGGAGGTGTGGGAGGTTTTTTAAAGCAAGTAA
AACCTCTACAAATGTGGTATGGCTGATTATGATCAGTTATCTAGATCCGGTGGATCCTTAGTTACTACAA
CACTGATTCCTGGTTGGCTGCGTGGGTTCAGTAAGGTCTACTCCTCTTCCTCTGGCAGAATTTGCTCCTG
GATTCTGTGGTTCGTTCTTTGGCAACTTTTTAGCTATTGCCATGAATATTTCATTTACATTCATCGATGT
TTTAGCTGATGTCTCCATGAATAATAAACTGTTGTCATCTGCATAGGACTGTGCTTCCTGGAAATCGACA
GCTCTTTTATTTGCAAGATCAGCCTTGTTTCCTGATAAAGCTATTACAATGTTAGGACTGGCTTGCCTCT
GAAGTTCTTTAACCCAGTTTTTGGCTCTGGCAAAGGACTCCTCATTTGTGATATCATATACAACTATGGC
TGCTTGTGCTCCTCTGTAGTACATTGGTGCTAAGCTATGGTATCGTTCTTGACCAGCTGTATCCCATATT
TCAAACTTTACTGTTGTATCATCAAGACACACAGTTTGGGTTAGAAAAGCAGCCCCTATGGTACTCTCTT
GAAATTCATGAAATTGGCCCTTCACAAAACGAAGCACTAGGCTTGATTTGCCAACAGCAGACTCTCCCAG
AAGTACTAGTTTGAACTGGCATATTTTATTTCCAGTATTTGGCCCGTTGGGTCTTGTTGCGCCTCGACTA
GCCATGGCTCGAGATCTGAGTCCGGACTTGTACAGCTCGTCCATGCCGTACAGGAACAGGTGGTGGCGGC
CCTCGG
